>Addgene plasmid #158341 | pLKO_S.V5.VSVg_NGFR | addgene full sequence | sequence record 330657 | Addgene NGS Result
GCAGTACGTGATTCTTGATCCCGAGCTTCGGGTTGGAAGTGGGTGGGAGAGTTCGAGGCCTTGCGCTTAA
GGAGCCCCTTCGCCTCGTGCTTGAGTTGAGGCCTGGCCTGGGCGCTGGGGCCGCCGCGTGCGAATCTGGT
GGCACCTTCGCGCCTGTCTCGCTGCTTTCGATAAGTCTCTAGCCATTTAAAATTTTTGATGACCTGCTGC
GACGCTTTTTTTCTGGCAAGATAGTCTTGTAAATGCGGGCCAAGATCTGCACACTGGTATTTCGGTTTTT
GGGGCCGCGGGCGGCGACGGGGCCCGTGCGTCCCAGCGCACATGTTCGGCGAGGCGGGGCCTGCGAGCGC
GGCCACCGAGAATCGGACGGGGGTAGTCTCAAGCTGGCCGGCCTGCTCTGGTGCCTGGCCTCGCGCCGCC
GTGTATCGCCCCGCCCTGGGCGGCAAGGCTGGCCCGGTCGGCACCAGTTGCGTGAGCGGAAAGATGGCCG
CTTCCCGGCCCTGCTGCAGGGAGCTCAAAATGGAGGACGCGGCGCTCGGGAGAGCGGGCGGGTGAGTCAC
CCACACAAAGGAAAAGGGCCTTTCCGTCCTCAGCCGTCGCTTCATGTGACTCCACGGAGTACCGGGCGCC
GTCCAGGCACCTCGATTAGTTCTCGAGCTTTTGGAGTACGTCGTCTTTAGGTTGGGGGGAGGGGTTTTAT
GCGATGGAGTTTCCCCACACTGAGTGGGTGGAGACTGAAGTTAGGCCAGCTTGGCACTTGATGTAATTCT
CCTTGGAATTTGCCCTTTTTGAGTTTGGATCTTGGTTCATTCTCAAGCCTCAGACAGTGGTTCAAAGTTT
TTTTCTTCCATTTCAGGTGTCGTGAGGAATTCTGCAGTCGATCGACGGTACCGCGGGCCCGGGATCCACG
GTCGCCACCATGGGGGCAGGTGCCACCGGCCGCGCCATGGACGGGCCGCGCCTGCTGCTGTTGCTGCTTC
TGGGGGTGTCCCTTGGAGGTGCCAAGGAGGCATGCAAGGAGACCGCCGCCGCCAAGTTCGAGAGGCAGCA
CATGGACAGCGGAGGAGGCGGGGGAGGGGGCAAACCAATTCCAAACCCACTGCTGGGACTGGATTCCACA
GGAGGAGGCGGGGGAGGGTATACAGATATCGAAATGAATAGACTCGGAAAGCCCACAGGCCTGTACACAC
ACAGCGGTGAGTGCTGCAAAGCCTGCAACCTGGGCGAGGGTGTGGCCCAGCCTTGTGGAGCCAACCAGAC
CGTGTGTGAGCCCTGCCTGGACAGCGTGACGTTCTCCGACGTGGTGAGCGCGACCGAGCCGTGCAAGCCG
TGCACCGAGTGCGTGGGGCTCCAGAGCATGTCGGCGCCGTGCGTGGAGGCCGACGACGCCGTGTGCCGCT
GCGCCTACGGCTACTACCAGGATGAGACGACTGGGCGCTGCGAGGCGTGCCGCGTGTGCGAGGCGGGCTC
GGGCCTCGTGTTCTCCTGCCAGGACAAGCAGAACACCGTGTGCGAGGAGTGCCCCGACGGCACGTATTCC
GACGAGGCCAACCACGTGGACCCGTGCCTGCCCTGCACCGTGTGCGAGGACACCGAGCGCCAGCTCCGCG
AGTGCACACGCTGGGCCGACGCCGAGTGCGAGGAGATCCCTGGCCGTTGGATTACACGGTCCACACCCCC
AGAGGGCTCGGACAGCACAGCCCCCAGCACCCAGGAGCCTGAGGCACCTCCAGAACAAGACCTCATAGCC
AGCACGGTGGCAGGTGTGGTGACCACAGTGATGGGCAGCTCCCAGCCCGTGGTGACCCGAGGCACCACCG
ACAACCTCATCCCTGTCTATTGCTCCATCCTGGCTGCTGTGGTTGTGGGCCTTGTGGCCTACATAGCCTT
CAAGAGGTGGAACAGGGGTATCCTCTAGAGCGGCCGCGTCGACAATCAACCTCTGGATTACAAAATTTGT
GAAAGATTGACTGGTATTCTTAACTATGTTGCTCCTTTTACGCTATGTGGATACGCTGCTTTAATGCCTT
TGTATCATGCTATTGCTTCCCGTATGGCTTTCATTTTCTCCTCCTTGTATAAATCCTGGTTGCTGTCTCT
TTATGAGGAGTTGTGGCCCGTTGTCAGGCAACGTGGCGTGGTGTGCACTGTGTTTGCTGACGCAACCCCC
ACTGGTTGGGGCATTGCCACCACCTGTCAGCTCCTTTCCGGGACTTTCGCTTTCCCCCTCCCTATTGCCA
CGGCGGAACTCATCGCCGCCTGCCTTGCCCGCTGCTGGACAGGGGCTCGGCTGTTGGGCACTGACAATTC
CGTGGTGTTGTCGGGGAAGCTGACGTCCTTTCCATGGCTGCTCGCCTGTGTTGCCACCTGGATTCTGCGC
GGGACGTCCTTCTGCTACGTCCCTTCGGCCCTCAATCCAGCGGACCTTCCTTCCCGCGGCCTGCTGCCGG
CTCTGCGGCCTCTTCCGCATCTTCGCCTTCGCCCTCAGACGAGTCGGATCTCCCTTTGGGCCGCCTCCCC
GCCTGGGTACCTTTAAGACCAATGACTTACAAGGCAGCTGTAGATCTTAGCCACTTTTTAAAAGAAAAGG
GGGGACTGGAAGGGCTAATTCACTCCCAACGAAGATAAGATCTGCTTTTTGCTTGTACTGGGTCTCTCTG
GTTAGACCAGATCTGAGCCTGGGAGCTCTCTGGCTAACTAGGGAACCCACTGCTTAAGCCTCAATAAAGC
TTGCCTTGAGTGCTTCAAGTAGTGTGTGCCCGTCTGTTGTGTGACTCTGGTAACTAGAGATCCCTCAGAC
CCTTTTAGTCAGTGTGGAAAATCTCTAGCAGTAGTAGTTCATGTCATCTTATTATTCAGTATTTATAACT
TGCAAAGAAATGAATATCAGAGAGTGAGAGGAACTTGTTTATTGCAGCTTATAATGGTTACAAATAAAGC
AATAGCATCACAAATTTCACAAATAAAGCATTTTTTTCACTGCATTCTAGTTGTGGTTTGTCCAAACTCA
TCAATGTATCTTATCATGTCTGGCTCTAGCTATCCCGCCCCTAACTCCGCCCATCCCGCCCCTAACTCCG
CCCAGTTCCGCCCATTCTCCGCCCCATGGCTGACTAATTTTTTTTATTTATGCAGAGGCCGAGGCCGCCT
CGGCCTCTGAGCTATTCCAGAAGTAGTGAGGAGGCTTTTTTGGAGGCCTAGGGACGTACCCAATTCGCCC
TATAGTGAGTCGTATTACGCGCGCTCACTGGCCGTCGTTTTACAACGTCGTGACTGGGAAAACCCTGGCG
TTACCCAACTTAATCGCCTTGCAGCACATCCCCCTTTCGCCAGCTGGCGTAATAGCGAAGAGGCCCGCAC
CGATCGCCCTTCCCAACAGTTGCGCAGCCTGAATGGCGAATGGG
[124 nt withheld, positions 3405-3528]
C
[91 nt withheld, positions 3530-3620]
A
[49 nt withheld, positions 3622-3670]
CCTTTGACGTTGGAGTCCACGTTCTTT
[37 nt withheld, positions 3698-3734]
ACCCTATCTCGGTCTATTCTTTTGATTTATAAGGGATTTTGCCGATTTCGGCCTATTGGTTAAAAAATGA
GCTGATTTAACAAAAATTTAACGCGAATTTTAACAAAATATTAACGCTTACAATTTAGGTGGCACTTTTC
GGGGAAATGTGCGCGGAACCCCTATTTGTTTATTTTTCTAAATACATTCAAATATGTATCCGCTCATGAG
ACAATAACCCTGATAAATGCTTCAATAATATTGAAAAAGGAAGAGTATGAGTATTCAACATTTCCGTGTC
GCCCTTATTCCCTTTTTTGCGGCATTTTGCCTTCCTGTTTTTGCTCACCCAGAAACGCTGGTGAAAGTAA
AAGATGCTGAAGATCAGTTGGGTGCACGAGTGGGTTACATCGAACTGGATCTCAACAGCGGTAAGATCCT
TGAGAGTTTTCGCCCCGAAGAACGTTTTCCAATGATGAGCACTTTTAAAGTTCTGCTATGTGGCGCGGTA
TTATCCCGTATTGACGCCGGGCAAGAGCAACTCGGTCGCCGCATACACTATTCTCAGAATGACTTGGTTG
AGTACTCACCAGTCACAGAAAAGCATCTTACGGATGGCATGACAGTAAGAGAATTATGCAGTGCTGCCAT
AACCATGAGTGATAACACTGCGGCCAACTTACTTCTGACAACGATCGGAGGACCGAAGGAGCTAACCGCT
TTTTTGCACAACATGGGGGATCATGTAACTCGCCTTGATCGTTGGGAACCGGAGCTGAATGAAGCCATAC
CAAACGACGAGCGTGACACCACGATGCCTGTAGCAATGGCAACAACGTTGCGCAAACTATTAACTGGCGA
ACTACTTACTCTAGCTTCCCGGCAACAATTAATAGACTGGATGGAGGCGGATAAAGTTGCAGGACCACTT
CTGCGCTCGGCCCTTCCGGCTGGCTGGTTTATTGCTGATAAATCTGGAGCCGGTGAGCGTGGGTCTCGCG
GTATCATTGCAGCACTGGGGCCAGATGGTAAGCCCTCCCGTATCGTAGTTATCTACACGACGGGGAGTCA
GGCAACTATGGATGAACGAAATAGACAGATCGCTGAGATAGGTGCCTCACTGATTAAGCATTGGTAACTG
TCAGACCAAGTTTACTCATATATACTTTAGATTGATTTAAAACTTCATTTTTAATTTAAAAGGATCTAGG
TGAAGATCCTTTTTGATAATCTCATGACCAAAATCCCTTAACGTGAGTTTTCGTTCCACTGAGCGTCAGA
CCCCGTAGAAAAGATCAAAGGATCTTCTTGAGATCCTTTTTTTCTGCGCGTAATCTGCTGCTTGCAAACA
AAAAAACCACCGCTACCAGCGGTGGTTTGTTTGCCGGATCAAGAGCTACCAACTCTTTTTCCGAAGGTAA
CTGGCTTCAGCAGAGCGCAGATACCAAATACTGTTCTTCTAGTGTAGCCGTAGTTAGGCCACCACTTCAA
GAACTCTGTAGCACCGCCTACATACCTCGCTCTGCTAATCCTGTTACCAGTGGCTGCTGCCAGTGGCGAT
AAGTCGTGTCTTACCGGGTTGGACTCAAGACGATAGTTACCGGATAAGGCGCAGCGGTCGGGCTGAACGG
GGGGTTCGTGCACACAGCCCAGCTTGGAGCGAACGACCTACACCGAACTGAGATACCTACAGCGTGAGCT
ATGAGAAAGCGCCACGCTTCCCGAAGGGAGAAAGGCGGACAGGTATCCGGTAAGCGGCAGGGTCGGAACA
GGAGAGCGCACGAGGGAGCTTCCAGGGGGAAACGCCTGGTATCTTTATAGTCCTGTCGGGTTTCGCCACC
TCTGACTTGAGCGTCGATTTTTGTGATGCTCGTCAGGGGGGCGGAGCCTATGGAAAAACGCCAGCAACGC
GGCCTTTTTACGGTTCCTGGCCTTTTGCTGGCCTTTTGCTCACATGTTCTTTCCTGCGTTATCCCCTGAT
TCTGTGGATAACCGTATTACCGCCTTTGAGTGAGCTGATACCGCTCGCCGCAGCCGAACGACCGAGCGCA
GCGAGTCAGTGAGCGAGGAAGCGGAAGAGCGCCCAATACGCAAACCGCCTCTCCCCGCGCGTTGGCCGAT
TCATTAATGCAGCTGGCACGACAGGTTTCCCGACTGGAAAGCGGGCAGTGAGCGCAACGCAATTAATGTG
AGTTAGCTCACTCATTAGGCACCCCAGGCTTTACACTTTATGCTTCCGGCTCGTATGTTGTGTGGAATTG
TGAGCGGATAACAATTTCACACAGGAAACAGCTATGACCATGATTACGCCAAGCGCGCAATTAACCCTCA
CTAAAGGGAACAAAAGCTGGAGCTGCAAGCTTAATGTAGTCTTATGCAATACTCTTGTAGTCTTGCAACA
TGGTAACGATGAGTTAGCAACATGCCTTACAAGGAGAGAAAAAGCACCGTGCATGGCGATTGGTGGAAGT
AAGGTGGTACGATCGTGCCTTATTAGGAAGGCAACAGACGGGTCTGACATGGATTGGACGAACCACTGAA
TTGCCGCATTGCAGAGATATTGTATTTAAGTGCCTAGCTCGATACATAAACGGGTCTCTCTGGTTAGACC
AGATCTGAGCCTGGGAGCTCTCTGGCTAACTAGGGAACCCACTGCTTAAGCCTCAATAAAGCTTGCCTTG
AGTGCTTCAAGTAGTGTGTGCCCGTCTGTTGTGTGACTCTGGTAACTAGAGATCCCTCAGACCCTTTTAG
TCAGTGTGGAAAATCTCTAGCAGTGGCGCCCGAACAGGGACTTGAAAGCGAAAGGGAAACCAGAGGAGCT
CTCTCGACGCAGGACTCGGCTTGCTGAAGCGCGCACGGCAAGAGGCGAGGGGCGGCGACTGGTGAGTACG
CCAAAAATTTTGACTAGCGGAGGCTAGAAGGAGAGAGATGGGTGCGAGAGCGTCAGTATTAAGCGGGGGA
GAATTAGATCGCGATGGGAAAAAATTCGGTTAAGGCCAGGGGGAAAGAAAAAATATAAATTAAAACATAT
AGTATGGGCAAGCAGGGAGCTAGAACGATTCGCAGTTAATCCTGGCCTGTTAGAAACATCAGAAGGCTGT
AGACAAATACTGGGACAGCTACAACCATCCCTTCAGACAGGATCAGAAGAACTTAGATCATTATATAATA
CAGTAGCAACCCTCTATTGTGTGCATCAAAGGATAGAGATAAAAGACACCAAGGAAGCTTTAGACAAGAT
AGAGGAAGAGCAAAACAAAAGTAAGACCACCGCACAGCAAGCGGCCGCTGATCTTCAGACCTGGAGGAGG
AGATATGAGGGACAATTGGAGAAGTGAATTATATAAATATAAAGTAGTAAAAATTGAACCATTAGGAGTA
GCACCCACCAAGGCAAAGAGAAGAGTGGTGCAGAGAGAAAAAAGAGCAGTGGGAATAGGAGCTTTGTTCC
TTGGGTTCTTGGGAGCAGCAGGAAGCACTATGGGCGCAGCGTCAATGACGCTGACGGTACAGGCCAGACA
ATTATTGTCTGGTATAGTGCAGCAGCAGAACAATTTGCTGAGGGCTATTGAGGCGCAACAGCATCTGTTG
CAACTCACAGTCTGGGGCATCAAGCAGCTCCAGGCAAGAATCCTGGCTGTGGAAAGATACCTAAAGGATC
AACAGCTCCTGGGGATTTGGGGTTGCTCTGGAAAACTCATTTGCACCACTGCTGTGCCTTGGAATGCTAG
TTGGAGTAATAAATCTCTGGAACAGATTTGGAATCACACGACCTGGATGGAGTGGGACAGAGAAATTAAC
AATTACACAAGCTTAATACACTCCTTAATTGAAGAATCGCAAAACCAGCAAGAAAAGAATGAACAAGAAT
TATTGGAATTAGATAAATGGGCAAGTTTGTGGAATTGGTTTAACATAACAAATTGGCTGTGGTATATAAA
ATTATTCATAATGATAGTAGGAGGCTTGGTAGGTTTAAGAATAGTTTTTGCTGTACTTTCTATAGTGAAT
AGAGTTAGGCAGGGATATTCACCATTATCGTTTCAGACCCACCTCCCAACCCCGAGGGGACCCGACAGGC
CCGAAGGAATAGAAGAAGAAGGTGGAGAGAGAGACAGAGACAGATCCATTCGATTAGTGAACGGATCTCG
ACGGTATCGATCACGAGACTAGTATCGAGCGGCCGCCCCCTTCACCGAGGGCCTATTTCCCATGATTCCT
TCATATTTGCATATACGATACAAGGCTGTTAGAGAGATAATTGGAATTAATTTGACTGTAAACACAAAGA
TATTAGTACAAAATACGTGACGTAGAAAGTAATAATTTCTTGGGTAGTTTGCAGTTTTAAAATTATGTTT
TAAAATGGACTATCATATGCTTACCGTAACTTGAAAGTATTTCGATTTCTTGGCTTTATATATCTTGTGG
AAAGGACGAAACACCGGGTCTTCGAGAAGACCTGTTTTAGAGCTAGAAATAGCAAGTTAAAATAAGGCTA
GTCCGTTATCAACTTGAAAAAGTGGCACCGAGTCGGTGCTTTTTTTAATTCTCGACCTCGAGACAAATGG
CAGTATTCATCCACAATTTTAAAAGAAAAGGGGGGATTGGGGGGTACAGTGCAGGGGAAAGAATAGTAGA
CATAATAGCAACAGACATACAAACTAAAGAATTACAAAAACAAATTACAAAAATTCAAAATTTTCGGGTT
TATTACAGGGACAGCAGAGATCCACTTTGGCCGCGGCTCGAGGCGATAAGCTTTGCAAAGATGGATAAAG
TTTTAAACAGAGAGGAATCTTTGCAGCTAATGGACCTTCTAGGTCTTGAAAGGAGTGGGAATTGGCTCCG
GTGCCCGTCAGTGGGCAGAGCGCACATCGCCCACAGTCCCCGAGAAGTTGGGGGGAGGGGTCGGCAATTG
AACCGGTGCCTAGAGAAGGTGGCGCGGGGTAAACTGGGAAAGTGATGTCGTGTACTGGCTCCGCCTTTTT
CCCGAGGGTGGGGGAGAACCGTATATAAGTGCAGTAGTCGCCGTGAACGTTCTTTTTCGCAACGGGTTTG
CCGCCAGAACACAGGTAAGTGCCGTGTGTGGTTCCCGCGGGCCTGGCCTCTTTACGGGTTATGGCCCTTG
CGTGCCTTGAATTACTTCCACCTGGCT
Features (pLannotate 1.2.2; 29 found; start..end, strand, type, name):
    882..907     +  misc_feature   MCS (fragment): multiple cloning site
    920..1903    +  CDS            NGFR (fragment): TNR16_HUMAN - Also known as TNFRSF16. Experimental evidence at protein level: Swiss-Prot protein existence level 1. Low affinity receptor which can bind to NGF, BDNF, NTF3, and NTF4. Forms a heterodimeric receptor with SORCS2 that binds the precursor forms of NGF, BDNF and NTF3 with high affinity, and has much lower affinity for mature NGF and BDNF (PubMed:24908487). Plays an important role in differentiation and survival of specific neuronal populations during development (By similarity). Can mediate cell survival as well as cell death of neural cells. Plays a role in the inactivation of RHOA
   1934..2522    +  misc_feature   WPRE: woodchuck hepatitis virus posttranscriptional regulatory element
   2527..2664    +  CDS            nef (fragment): NEF_HV1LA - Experimental evidence at protein level: Swiss-Prot protein existence level 1. Extracellular Nef protein targets CD4(+) T-lymphocytes for apoptosis by interacting with CXCR4 surface receptors. From Human immunodeficiency virus type 1 group M subtype B (isolate Lai) (HIV-1).
   2650..2830    +  LTR            5' LTR (truncated): truncated 5' long terminal repeat (LTR) from HIV-1
   2902..3023    +  polyA_signal   SV40 poly(A) signal: SV40 polyadenylation signal
   3063..3198    +  rep_origin     SV40 ori: SV40 origin of replication
   3219..3237    -  promoter       T7 promoter: promoter for bacteriophage T7 RNA polymerase
   3245..3400    +  CDS            lacZα (fragment): LacZα fragment of β-galactosidase; lacZ fragment
   3405..3833    +  rep_origin     f1 ori (sequence partly withheld): f1 bacteriophage origin of replication; arrow indicates direction of (+) strand synthesis
   3886..3990    +  promoter       AmpR promoter: bla
   3991..4851    +  CDS            AmpR: β-lactamase; bla; confers resistance to ampicillin, carbenicillin, and related antibiotics
   5022..5610    +  rep_origin     ori: high-copy-number ColE1/pMB1/pBR322/pUC origin of replication
   5793..5885    +  CDS            lacI (fragment): lac repressor; lacI; The lac repressor binds to the lac operator to inhibit transcription in E. coli. This inhibition can be relieved by adding lactose or isopropyl-β-D-thiogalactopyranoside (IPTG).
   5898..5919    +  protein_bind   CAP binding site: CAP binding activates transcription in the presence of cAMP. E. coli catabolite activator protein
   5934..5964    +  promoter       lac promoter: promoter for the E. coli lac operon
   5972..5988    +  protein_bind   lac operator: The lac repressor binds to the lac operator to inhibit transcription in E. coli. This inhibition can be relieved by adding lactose or isopropyl-β-D-thiogalactopyranoside (IPTG). lac repressor encoded by lacI
   6033..6051    +  promoter       T3 promoter: promoter for bacteriophage T3 RNA polymerase
   6079..6305    +  promoter       RSV promoter: Rous sarcoma virus enhancer/promoter
   6306..6486    +  LTR            5' LTR (truncated): truncated 5' long terminal repeat (LTR) from HIV-1
   6533..6658    +  misc_feature   HIV-1 Ψ: packaging signal of human immunodeficiency virus type 1
   6642..7005    +  CDS            HIV-1 gag (fragment): gag protein from human immunodeficiency virus 1; gag
   7151..7384    +  misc_feature   RRE: The Rev response element (RRE) of HIV-1 allows for Rev-dependent mRNA export from the nucleus to the cytoplasm.
   7761..7861    +  CDS            Rev (fragment): human immunodeficiency virus 1 (HIV-1) Rev protein; rev; enhances nuclear export of unspliced and incompletely spliced viral mRNAs
   7911..8151    +  promoter       U6 promoter: RNA polymerase III promoter for human U6 snRNA
   8178..8253    +  misc_RNA       gRNA scaffold: guide RNA scaffold for the Streptococcus pyogenes CRISPR/Cas9 system
   8301..8418    +  misc_feature   cPPT/CTS: central polypurine tract and central termination sequence of HIV-1
   8485..8551    +  CDS            small t antigen (fragment): SV40 (simian virus 40) small t antigen
   8558..865     +  promoter       EF-1α promoter (across the origin): strong constitutive promoter for human elongation factor EF-1α
