[The description below was written by a language model from this plasmid's Addgene catalogue record and pLannotate feature annotations shown in this document.]
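Description:
pLKO_S.V5.VSVg_NGFR is a third-generation-style lentiviral CRISPR vector on the pLKO backbone that pairs an sgRNA expression cassette with a protein barcode ("Pro-Code") reporter. It is propagated in E. coli as a high-copy plasmid through a ColE1/pUC-type origin with ampicillin selection (AmpR). The backbone also carries an f1 origin, an SV40 origin and poly(A) signal, and remnants of lac and T7/T3 promoter elements. The viral portion begins with an RSV promoter fused to a truncated HIV-1 5' LTR, which drives genomic RNA synthesis in packaging cells. This is followed by the Ψ packaging signal with a partial gag sequence, the RRE for Rev-dependent export, and a cPPT/CTS. It ends in a truncated 3' LTR, which the annotation software labels as a second truncated 5' LTR. That arrangement is consistent with a self-inactivating design.

Two expression units sit between the LTRs. A human U6 promoter lies upstream of a Streptococcus pyogenes Cas9 guide RNA scaffold, providing the site into which an sgRNA spacer is cloned. No Cas9 is annotated, so the nuclease must be supplied separately. Downstream, the EF-1α promoter drives a human NGFR lacking its signaling domain (dNGFR), tagged at the N-terminal end with the S, V5 and VSVg epitopes, and a WPRE boosts transcript expression. The epitope tags are not annotated separately in the feature table, which marks only an NGFR fragment.

The truncated receptor acts as an inert scaffold displaying this epitope combination, which can be detected with antibodies. Each Pro-Code combination identifies the vector, and so the sgRNA, carried by a given cell. This allows vector and cell tracking and pooled phenotypic CRISPR screens read out at single-cell resolution by cytometry.
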