Addgene plasmid #158341: pLKO_S.V5.VSVg_NGFR
Purpose: Protein Barcode (Pro-Code) for vector/cell tracking. Contains U6 trRNA cassette for sgRNA cloning. Enables phenotypic CRISPR screens at a single cell resolution (using cytometry).
Depositing lab: Brian Brown. Depositing organization: Icahn School of Medicine at Mount Sinai. Publication: Protein Barcodes Enable High-Dimensional Single-Cell CRISPR Screens. Wroblewska A, Dhainaut M, Ben-Zvi B, Rose SA, Park ES, Amir ED, Bektesevic A, Baccarini A, Merad M, Rahman AH, Brown BD. Cell. 2018 Nov 1;175(4):1141-1155.e16. doi: 10.1016/j.cell.2018.09.022. Epub 2018 Oct 18. PubMed 30343902.
Backbone
  Vector backbone: pLKO
  Backbone size w/o insert (bp): 9000
  Vector type: Lentiviral, CRISPR
Growth in bacteria
  Bacterial resistance: Ampicillin, 100 μg/mL
  Growth temperature: 37°C
  Growth strain: NEB Stable
  Copy number: High Copy
Gene/Insert
  Gene/Insert name: Pro-Code Tagged human dNGFR
  Species: H. sapiens (human)
  Insert size (bp): 1000
  Mutation: Truncation of the signaling domain
  Entrez Gene: NGFR (a.k.a. CD271, Gp80-LNGFR, TNFRSF16, p75(NTR), p75NTR)
  Promoter: EF1a
  Tag / fusion protein: S.V5.VSVg (N terminal on insert)
  Cloning method: Restriction Enzyme; 5′ cloning site Unknown (unknown if destroyed)
  Sequencing primers: 5′ cctttttgagtttggatcttggttcat
Terms and licenses: Academic/Nonprofit Terms; Industry Terms: Not Available to Industry
How to cite: pLKO_S.V5.VSVg_NGFR was a gift from Brian Brown (Addgene plasmid # 158341 ; http://n2t.net/addgene:158341 ; RRID:Addgene_158341)
