>Addgene plasmid #158341 | pLKO_S.V5.VSVg_NGFR | depositor partial sequence | sequence record 305551 | Tagged NGFR
ATGGGGGCAGGTGCCACCGGCCGCGCCATGGACGGGCCGCGCCTGCTGCTGTTGCTGCTTCTGGGGGTGT
CCCTTGGAGGTGCCAAGGAGGCATGCAAGGAGACCGCCGCCGCCAAGTTCGAGAGGCAGCACATGGACAG
CGGAGGAGGCGGGGGAGGGGGCAAACCAATTCCAAACCCACTGCTGGGACTGGATTCCACAGGAGGAGGC
GGGGGAGGGTATACAGATATCGAAATGAATAGACTCGGAAAGCCCACAGGCCTGTACACACACAGCGGTG
AGTGCTGCAAAGCCTGCAACCTGGGCGAGGGTGTGGCCCAGCCTTGTGGAGCCAACCAGACCGTGTGTGA
GCCCTGCCTGGACAGCGTGACGTTCTCCGACGTGGTGAGCGCGACCGAGCCGTGCAAGCCGTGCACCGAG
TGCGTGGGGCTCCAGAGCATGTCGGCGCCGTGCGTGGAGGCCGACGACGCCGTGTGCCGCTGCGCCTACG
GCTACTACCAGGATGAGACGACTGGGCGCTGCGAGGCGTGCCGCGTGTGCGAGGCGGGCTCGGGCCTCGT
GTTCTCCTGCCAGGACAAGCAGAACACCGTGTGCGAGGAGTGCCCCGACGGCACGTATTCCGACGAGGCC
AACCACGTGGACCCGTGCCTGCCCTGCACCGTGTGCGAGGACACCGAGCGCCAGCTCCGCGAGTGCACAC
GCTGGGCCGACGCCGAGTGCGAGGAGATCCCTGGCCGTTGGATTACACGGTCCACACCCCCAGAGGGCTC
GGACAGCACAGCCCCCAGCACCCAGGAGCCTGAGGCACCTCCAGAACAAGACCTCATAGCCAGCACGGTG
GCAGGTGTGGTGACCACAGTGATGGGCAGCTCCCAGCCCGTGGTGACCCGAGGCACCACCGACAACCTCA
TCCCTGTCTATTGCTCCATCCTGGCTGCTGTGGTTGTGGGCCTTGTGGCCTACATAGCCTTCAAGAGGTG
GAACAGGGGTATCCTCTAG
